>Addgene plasmid #225166 | pHBJT015 | addgene full sequence | sequence record 444684 | Addgene NGS Result
AAAAAAAACACACAAAGGTCTAGCGGAATTTACAGAGGGTCTAGCAGAATTTACAAGTTTTCCAGCAAAG
GTCTAGCAGAATTTACAGATACCCACAACTCAAAGGAAAAGGACTAGTAATTATCATTGACTAGCCCATC
TCAATTGGTATAGTGATTAAAATCACCTAGACCAATTGAGATGTATGTCTGAATTAGTTGTTTTCAAAGC
AAATGAACTAGCGATTAGTCGCTATGACTTAACGGAGCATGAAACCAAGCTAATTTTATGCTGTGTGGCA
CTACTCAACCCCACGATTGAAAACCCTACAAGGAAAGAACGGACGGTATCGTTCACTTATAACCAATACG
CTCAGATGATGAACATCAGTAGGGAAAATGCTTATGGTGTATTAGCTAAAGCAACCAGAGAGCTGATGAC
GAGAACTGTGGAAATCAGGAATCCTTTGGTTAAAGGCTTTGAGATTTTCCAGTGGACAAACTATGCCAAG
TTCTCAAGCGAAAAATTAGAATTAGTTTTTAGTGAAGAGATATTGCCTTATCTTTTCCAGTTAAAAAAAT
TCATAAAATATAATCTGGAACATGTTAAGTCTTTTGAAAACAAATACTCTATGAGGATTTATGAGTGGTT
ATTAAAAGAACTAACACAAAAGAAAACTCACAAGGCAAATATAGAGATTAGCCTTGATGAATTTAAGTTC
ATGTTAATGCTTGAAAATAACTACCATGAGTTTAAAAGGCTTAACCAATGGGTTTTGAAACCAATAAGTA
AAGATTTAAACACTTACAGCAATATGAAATTGGTGGTTGATAAGCGAGGCCGCCCGACTGATACGTTGAT
TTTCCAAGTTGAACTAGATAGACAAATGGATCTCGTAACCGAACTTGAGAACAACCAGATAAAAATGAAT
GGTGACAAAATACCAACAACCATTACATCAGATTCCTACCTACATAACGGACTAAGAAAAACACTACACG
ATGCTTTAACTGCAAAAATTCAGCTCACCAGTTTTGAGGCAAAATTTTTGAGTGACATGCAAAGTAAGTA
TGATCTCAATGGTTCGTTCTCATGGCTCACGCAAAAACAACGAACCACACTAGAGAACATACTGGCTAAA
TACGGAAGGATCTGAGGTTCTTATGGCTCTTGTATCTATCAGTGAAGCATCAAGACTAACAAACAAAAGT
AGAACAACTGTTCACCGTTACATATCAAAGGGAAAACTGTCCATATGCACAGATGAAAACGGTGTAAAAA
AGATAGATACATCAGAGCTTTTACGAGTTTTTGGTGCATTCAAAGCTGTTCACCATGAACAGATCGACAA
TGTAACAGATGAACAGCATGTAACACCTAATAGAACAGGTGAAACCAGTAAAACAAAGCAACTAGAACAT
GAAATTGAACACCTGAGACAACTTGTTACAGCTCAACAGTCACACATAGACAGCCTGAAACAGGCGATGC
TGCTTATCGAATCAAAGCTGCCGACAACACGGGAGCCAGTGACGCCTCCCGTGGGGAAAAAATCATGGCA
ATTCTGGAAGAAATAGCGCTTTCAGCCGGCAAACCGGCTGAAGCCGGATCTGCGATTCTGATAACAAACT
AGCAACACCAGAACAGCCCGTTTGCGGGCAGCAAAACCCGTACTTTTGGACGTTCCGGCGGTTTTTTGTG
GCGAGTGGTGTTCGGGCGGTGCGCGCAAGATCCATTATGTTAAACGGGCGAGTTTACATCTCAAAACCGC
CCGCTTAACACCATCAGAAATCCTCAGCGCGATTTTAAGCACCAACCCCCCCCCCCGTAACACCCAAATC
CATACTGAAAGTGGCTTTGTTGAATAAATCAGATTTCGGGTAAGTCTCCAACGCCAGCAACGCGGCCTTT
TTACGGTTCCTGGCCTTTTGCTGGCCTTTTGCTCACATGTTCTTTCCTGCGTTATCCCCTGATTCTGTGG
ATAACCGTATTACCGCCTTTGAGTGAGCTGATACCGCTCGCCGCAGCCGAACGACCGAGCGCAGCGAGTC
AGTGAGCGAGGAAGCGGAAGAGCGCCCAATACGCAAACCGCCTCTCCCCGCGCGTTGGCCGATTCATTAA
TGCAGCTGGCACGACAGGTTTCCCGACTGGAAAGCGGGCAGTGAGCGCAACGCAATTAATGTGAGTTAGC
TCACTCATTAGGCACCCCAGGCTTTACACTTTATGCTTCCGGCTCGTATGTTGTGTGGAATTGTGAGCGG
ATAACAATTTCACACAGGAAACAGCTATGACCATGATTACGCCAAGCTTGCATGCCTGCAGGTCGACTCT
AGAGGATCCCCGGGTACCGAGCTCGAATTCACTGGCCGTCGTTTTACAACGTCGTGACTGGGAAAACCCT
GGCGTTACCCAACTTAATCGCCTTGCAGCACATCCCCCTTTCGCCAGCTGGCGTAATAGCGAAGAGGCCC
GCACCGATCGCCCTTCCCAACAGTTGCGCAGCCTGAATGGCGAATGGCGCCTGATGCGGTATTTTCTCCT
TACGCATCTGTGCGGTATTTCACACCGCATATGGTGCACTCTCAGTACAATCTGCTCTGATGCCGCATAG
TTAAGCCAGCCCCGACACCCGCCAACACCCGCTGACGCGCCCTGACGGGCTTGTCTGCTCCCGGCATCCG
CTTACAGACAAGCTGTGACCGTCTCCGGGAGCTGCATGTGTCAGAGGTTTTCACCGTCATCACCGAAACG
CGCGAGACGAAAGGGCCTCGTGATACGCCTATTTTTATAGGTTAATGTCATGATAATAATGGTTTCTTAG
ACGTCAGGTGGCACTTTTCGGGGAAATGTGTGATCGGCACGTAAGAGGTTCCAACTTTCACCATAATGAA
ATAAGATCACTACCGGGCGTATTTTTTGAGTTATCGAGATTTTCAGGAGCTAAGGAAGCTAAAATGGAGA
AAAAAATCACTGGATATACCACCGTTGATATATCCCAATGGCATCGTAAAGAACATTTTGAGGCATTTCA
GTCAGTTGCTCAATGTACCTATAACCAGACCGTTCAGCTGGATATTACGGCCTTTTTAAAGACCGTAAAG
AAAAATAAGCACAAGTTTTATCCGGCCTTTATTCACATTCTTGCCCGCCTGATGAATGCTCATCCGGAAT
TTCGTATGGCAATGAAAGACGGTGAGCTGGTGATATGGGATAGTGTTCACCCTTGTTACACCGTTTTCCA
TGAGCAAACTGAAACGTTTTCATCGCTCTGGAGTGAATACCACGACGATTTCCGGCAGTTTCTACACATA
TATTCGCAAGATGTGGCGTGTTACGGTGAAAACCTGGCCTATTTCCCTAAAGGGTTTATTGAGAATATGT
TTTTCGTCTCAGCCAATCCCTGGGTGAGTTTCACCAGTTTTGATTTAAACGTGGCCAATATGGACAACTT
CTTCGCCCCCGTTTTCACCATGGGCAAATATTATACGCAAGGCGACAAGGTGCTGATGCCGCTGGCGATT
CAGGTTCATCATGCCGTTTGTGATGGCTTCCATGTCGGCAGAATGCTTAATGAATTACAACAGTACTGCG
ATGAGTGGCAGGGCGGGGCGTAACCTCGCTAACGGATTCACCACTCCGCAGACCCGCCATAAAACGCCCT
GAGAAGCCCGTGACGGGCTTTTCTTGTATTATGGGTAGTTTCCTTGCATGAATCCATAAAAGGCGCCTGT
AGTGCCATTTACCCCCATTCACTGCCAGAGCCGTGAGCGCAGCGAACTGAATGTCACGAAAAAGACAGCG
ACTCAGGTGCCTGATGGTCGGAGACAAAAGGAATATTCAGCGATTTGCCCGAGCTTGCGAGGGTGCTACT
TAAGCCTTTAGGGTTTTAAGGTCTGTTTTGTAGAGGAGCAAACAGCGTTTGCGACATCCTTTTGTAATAC
TGCGGAACTGACTAAAGTAGTGAGTTATACACAGGGCTGGGATCTATTCTTTTTATCTTTTTTTATTCTT
TCTTTATTCTATAAATTATAACCACTTGAATATAAAC
Features (pLannotate 1.2.2; 13 found; start..end, strand, type, name):
    185..1135    +  CDS            Rep101: RepA protein needed for replication with the pSC101 origin; rep101
   1917..2050    +  rep_origin     RSF ori (fragment): Plasmids containing the RSF 1030 origin of replication can be propagated in E. coli cells that contain additional plasmids with compatible origins.
   2052..2144    +  CDS            lacI (fragment): lac repressor; lacI; The lac repressor binds to the lac operator to inhibit transcription in E. coli. This inhibition can be relieved by adding lactose or isopropyl-β-D-thiogalactopyranoside (IPTG).
   2157..2178    +  protein_bind   CAP binding site: CAP binding activates transcription in the presence of cAMP. E. coli catabolite activator protein
   2193..2223    +  promoter       lac promoter: promoter for the E. coli lac operon
   2231..2247    +  protein_bind   lac operator: The lac repressor binds to the lac operator to inhibit transcription in E. coli. This inhibition can be relieved by adding lactose or isopropyl-β-D-thiogalactopyranoside (IPTG). lac repressor encoded by lacI
   2284..2340    -  misc_feature   MCS: pUC18/19 multiple cloning site
   2337..2494    +  CDS            lacZα (fragment): LacZα fragment of β-galactosidase; lacZ fragment
   2500..2599    -  misc_feature   bom (fragment): basis of mobility region from pBR322
   2701..2736    -  CDS            rop (fragment): Rop protein, which maintains plasmids at low copy number; rop
   2831..2933    +  promoter       cat promoter: promoter of the E. coli cat gene encoding chloramphenicol acetyltransferase
   2934..3590    +  CDS            cat: CAT_ECOLX - Experimental evidence at protein level: Swiss-Prot protein existence level 1. This enzyme is an effector of chloramphenicol resistance in bacteria. From Escherichia coli. This protein is used as a marker in many commonly used cloning vectors, such as pACYC184.
   3942..137     +  rep_origin     pSC101 ori (across the origin): low-copy replication origin that requires the Rep101 protein
