[The description below was written by a language model from this plasmid's Addgene catalogue record and pLannotate feature annotations shown in this document.]
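Description:
pHBJT015 is an empty, low-copy bacterial cloning vector of 4,027 bp, built for general sub-cloning and expression work in *E. coli* and, according to the associated publication title, other Enterobacteriaceae. The record lists its parental backbone as unknown. Replication depends on the pSC101 origin together with the plasmid-encoded RepA (Rep101) initiator protein, an arrangement that keeps copy number low. This is useful when an insert is toxic or when gene dosage should stay near physiological levels. Selection is by chloramphenicol, conferred by a cat (chloramphenicol acetyltransferase) gene driven by its own cat promoter.

The cloning region carries the same multiple cloning site as pUC19 and pSU19, so fragments can be moved between these vectors with the same restriction enzymes. The site lies within a lac regulatory context: a CAP binding site, the lac promoter and the lac operator sit upstream, and a lacZα fragment follows. Inserts in the appropriate orientation could therefore be transcribed from the lac promoter under control of lac repressor supplied by the host and relieved by IPTG. The plasmid itself carries only a short lacI fragment, not a functional repressor gene. Only part of lacZα is annotated, and the record does not state whether blue/white screening works.

The automated annotation also flags short fragments of an RSF origin, the pBR322 bom region and rop. These appear to be remnants of the sequences from which the plasmid was assembled rather than functional elements. No insert is present.
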