Addgene plasmid #225166: pHBJT015
Purpose: (Empty Backbone) Low copy cloning vector with same multiple cloning site as pUC19 and pSU19 (ChlR).
Depositing lab: Jenny-Lee Thomassin. Depositing organization: University of Saskatchewan. Publication: Generation of a plasmid series for rapid sub-cloning and use in various Enterobacteriaceae. Braun HG, Kanwal N, Rivera Lopez LF, Thomassin JL. J Biosci Bioeng. 2024 Sep 6:S1389-1723(24)00253-6. doi: 10.1016/j.jbiosc.2024.08.006. PubMed 39244484.
Backbone
  Vector backbone: Unknown
  Backbone size (bp): 4027
  Vector type: Bacterial Expression, Synthetic Biology
Growth in bacteria
  Bacterial resistance: Chloramphenicol, 25 μg/mL
  Growth temperature: 37°C
  Growth strain: DH5alpha
  Copy number: Low Copy
Gene/Insert
  Gene/Insert name: None
Terms and licenses: Academic/Nonprofit Terms; Industry Terms: Not Available to Industry
Depositor comments: Low copy plasmid (pSC101 ori and repA), pUC19 MCS, confers chloramphenicol resistance
How to cite: pHBJT015 was a gift from Jenny-Lee Thomassin (Addgene plasmid # 225166 ; http://n2t.net/addgene:225166 ; RRID:Addgene_225166)
